>Addgene plasmid #244684 | CL20_mEGFP_FOidr_132 | addgene full sequence | sequence record 488155 | Addgene NGS Result
AAAAAAAATCTAACCTCAAGTCAAGGCTTTTCTATGGAATAAGGAATGGACAGCAGGGGGCTGTTTCATA
TACTGATGACCTCTTTATAGCCAACCTTTGTTCATGGCAGCCAGCATATGGGCATATGTTGCCAAACTCT
AAACCAAATACTCATTCTGATGTTTTAAATGATTTGCCCTCCCATATGTCCTTCCGAGTGAGAGACACAA
AAAATTCCAACACACTATTGCAATGAAAATAAATTTCCTTTATTAGCCAGAAGTCAGATGCTCAAGGGGC
TTCATGATGTCCCCATAATTTTTGGCAGAGGGAAAAAGATCTGCTAGCTCGAGCAGCTGAAGCTTTATTG
AGGCTTAAGCAGTGGGTTCCCTAGTTAGCCAGAGAGCTCCCAGGCTCAGATCTGGTCTAACCAGAGAGAC
CCAGTACAGGCAAAAAGCAGATCTTGTCTTCTTTGGGAGTGAATTAGCCCTTCCAGTCCCCCCTTTTCTT
TTAAAAAGTGGCTAAGATCTACAGCTGCCTTGTAAGTCATTGGTCTTAAAGGTACCGTAATCTTATCTAG
AACCGGTTCAACGCTCTTTCTCGTCCGTGACAATAGGATAGGATTGAGGGCCGGGTACGGAGGACCCGAT
GTCGGCTGGCGTGGGAGATGCAAGATTGGCCTTCATGTCGTCCAGCCCACCTGCAAGGCTTGCCATTGCG
GAATATTCCGTTGTCTGCTCCGGTTTGATGGGTTCAGTTGTCGTGAAAATGTCGCTCCGGGAAGCGGCCG
CACTTCCCCCGGAGCCTCCGCTTCCGCCCTTGTACAGCTCGTCCATGCCGAGAGTGATCCCGGCGGCGGT
CACGAACTCCAGCAGGACCATGTGATCGCGCTTCTCGTTGGGGTCTTTGCTCAGCTTGGACTGGGTGCTC
AGGTAGTGGTTGTCGGGCAGCAGCACGGGGCCGTCGCCGATGGGGGTGTTCTGCTGGTAGTGGTCGGCGA
GCTGCACGCTGCCGTCCTCGATGTTGTGGCGGATCTTGAAGTTCACCTTGATGCCGTTCTTCTGCTTGTC
GGCCATGATATAGACGTTGTGGCTGTTGTAGTTGTACTCCAGCTTGTGCCCCAGGATGTTGCCGTCCTCC
TTGAAGTCGATGCCCTTCAGCTCGATGCGGTTCACCAGGGTGTCGCCCTCGAACTTCACCTCGGCGCGGG
TCTTGTAGTTGCCGTCGTCCTTGAAGAAGATGGTGCGCTCCTGGACGTAGCCTTCGGGCATGGCGGACTT
GAAGAAGTCGTGCTGCTTCATGTGGTCGGGGTAGCGGCTGAAGCACTGCACGCCGTAGGTCAGGGTGGTC
ACGAGGGTGGGCCAGGGCACGGGCAGCTTGCCGGTGGTGCAGATGAACTTCAGGGTCAGCTTGCCGTAGG
TGGCATCGCCCTCGCCCTCGCCGGACACGCTGAACTTGTGGCCGTTTACGTCGCCGTCCAGCTCGACCAG
GATGGGCACCACCCCGGTGAACAGCTCCTCGCCCTTGCTCACCATGGTGGCGACCGGTGGATCCCGGGCC
CGCGGTACCGTCGACTGCAGAATTCGGTTCACTAAACGAGCCCGGTTCACTAAACGAGCTCTGCTTATAT
AGACCTCCCACCGTACACGCCTACCGCCCATTTGCGTCAATGGGGCGGAGTTGTTACGACATTTTGGAAA
GTCCCGTTGATTTTGGTGCCAAAACAAACTCCCATTGACGTCAATGGGGTGGAGACTTGGAAATCCCCGT
GAGTCAAACCGCTATCCACGCCCATTGATGTACTGCCAAAACCGCATCACCATGGTAATAGCGATGACTA
ATACGTAGATGTACTGCCAAGTAGGAAAGTCCCATAAGGTCATGTACTGGGCATAATGCCAGGCGGGCCA
TTTACCGTCATTGACGTCAATAGGGGGCGTACTTGGCATATGATACACTTGATGTACTGCCAAGTGGGCA
GTTTACCGTAAATACTCCACCCATTGACGTCAATGGAAAGTCCCTATTGGCGTTACTATGGGAACATACG
TCATTATTGACGTCAATGGGCGGGGGTCGTTGGGCGGTCAGCCAGGCGGGCCATTTACCGTAAGTTATGT
AACGCGGAACTCCATATATGGGCTATGAACTAATGACCCCGTAATTGATTACTATTAATAACTAGCACGC
GTTCGAAGCTTGAGCTCGGTCCCCTCGGGGTTGGGAGGTGGGTCTGAAACGATAATGGTGAATATCCCTG
CCTAACTCTATTCACTATAGAAAGTACAGCAAAAACTATTCTTAAACCTACCAAGCCTCCTACTATCATT
ATGAATAATTTTATATACCACAGCCAATTTGTTATGTTAAACCAATTCCACAAACTTGCCCATTTATCTA
ATTCCAATAATTCTTGTTCATTCTTTTCTTGCTGGTTTTGCGATTCTTCAATTAAGGAGTGTATTAAGCT
TGTGTAATTGTTAATTTCTCTGTCCCACTCCATCCAGGTCGTGTGATTCCAAATCTGTTCCAGAGATTTA
TTACTCCAACTAGCATTCCAAGGCACAGCAGTGGTGCAAATGAGTTTTCCAGAGCAACCCCAAATCCCCA
GGAGCTGTTGATCCTTTAGGTATCTTTCCACAGCCAGGATTCTTGCCTGGAGCTGCTTGATGCCCCAGAC
TGTGAGTTGCAACAGATGCTGTTGCGCCTCAATAGCCCTCAGCAAATTGTTCTGCTGCTGCACTATACCA
GACAATAATTGTCTGGCCTGTACCGTCAGCGTCATTGACGCTGCGCCCATAGTGCTTCCTGCTGCTCCCA
AGAACCCAAGGAACAAAGCTCCTATTCCCACTGCTCTTTTTTCTCTCTGCACCACTCTTCTCTTTGCCTT
GGTGGGTGCTACTCCTAATGGTTCAATTTTTACTACTTTATATTTATATAATTCACTTCTCCAATTGTCC
CTCATATCTCCTCCTTATGGTGTTTTACTAAACTTTTCCATGTTCTAATCCTCATCCTGTCTACTTGCCA
CACAATCATCACCTGCCATCTGTTTTCCATAATCCCTAATGATCTTTGCTTTTCTTCTTGGCACTACTTT
TATGTCACTATTATCTTGTATTACTACTGCCCCTTCACCTTTCCAGAGGAGCTTTGCTGGTCCTTTCCAA
AGTGGATTTCTGCTGTCCCTGTAATAAACCCGAAAATTTTGAATTTTTGTAATTTGTTTTTGTAATTCTT
TAGTTTGTATGTCTGTTGCTATTATGTCTACTATTCTTTCCCCTGCACTGTACCCCCCAATCCCCCCTTT
TCTTTTAAAATTGTGGATGAATACTGCCATTTGTACTGCTGTCTTAAGATGTTCAGCCTGATCTCTTACC
TGTCCTATAATTTTCTTTAATTCTTTATTCATAGATTCTACTACTCCTTGACTTTGGGGATTGTAGGGAA
TTTCCAGGTCTGAAGATCCTGCTGCTTGCTGTGCTTTTTTCTTACTTTTGTTTTGCTCTTCCTCTATCTT
GTCTAAAGCTTCCTTGGTGTCTTTTATCTCTATCCTTTGATGCACACAATAGAGGGTTGCTACTGTATTA
TATAATGATCTAAGTTCTTCTGATCCTGTCTGAAGGGATGGTTGTAGCTGTCCCAGTATTTGTCTACAGC
CTTCTGATGTTTCTAACAGGCCAGTATTAACTGCGAATCGTTCTAGCTCCCTGCTTGCCCATACTATATG
TTTTAATTTATATTTTTTCTTTCCCCCTGGCCTTAACCGAATTTTTTCCCATCGCGATCTAATTCTCCCC
CGCTTAATACTGACGCTCTCGCACCCATCTCTCTCCTTCTAGCCTCCGCTAGTCAAAATTTTTGGCGTAC
TCACCAGTCGCCGCCCCTCGCCTCTTGCCGTGCGCGCTTCAGCAAGCCGAGTCCTGCGTCGAGAGAGCTC
CTCTGGTTTCCCTTTCGCTTTCAAGTCCCTGTTCGGGCGCCACTGCTAGAGATTTTCCACACTGACTAAA
AGGGTCTGAGGGATCTCTAGTTACCAGAGTCACACAACAGACGGGCACACACTACTTGAAGCACTCAAGG
CAAGCTTTATTGAGGCTTAAGCAGTGGGTTCCCTAGTTAGCCAGAGAGCTCCCAGGCTCAGATCTGGTCT
AACCAGAGAGACCCAGTACAGGCAAAAAGCAGCTGCTTATATGCAGGATCTGAGGGCTCGCCACTCCCCA
GTCCCGCCCAGGCCACGCCTCCCATGGTAATAGCGATGACTAATACGTAGATGTACTGCCAAGTAGGAAA
GTCCCATAAGGTCATGTACTGGGCATAATGCCAGGCGGGCCATTTACCGTCATTGACGTCAATAGGGGGC
GTACTTGGCATATGATACACTTGATGTACTGCCAAGTGGGCAGTTTACCGTAAATACTCCACCCATTGAC
GTCAATGGAAAGTCCCTATTGGCGTTACTATGGGAACATACGTCATTATTGACGTCAATGGGCGGGGGTC
GTTGGGCGGTCAGCCAGGCGGGCCATTTACCGTAAGTTATGTAACGCGGAACTCCATATATGGGCTATGA
ACTAATGACCCCGTAATTGATTACTATTAATAACTAGTCAATAATCAATGTCGACCCAGGTGGCACTTTT
CGGGGAAATGTGCGCGGAACCCCTATTTGTTTATTTTTCTAAATACATTCAAATATGTATCCGCTCATGA
GACAATAACCCTGATAAATGCTTCAATAATATTGAAAAAGGAAGAGTATGAGTATTCAACATTTCCGTGT
CGCCCTTATTCCCTTTTTTGCGGCATTTTGCCTTCCTGTTTTTGCTCACCCAGAAACGCTGGTGAAAGTA
AAAGATGCTGAAGATCAGTTGGGTGCACGAGTGGGTTACATCGAACTGGATCTCAACAGCGGTAAGATCC
TTGAGAGTTTTCGCCCCGAAGAACGTTTTCCAATGATGAGCACTTTTAAAGTTCTGCTATGTGGCGCGGT
ATTATCCCGTATTGACGCCGGGCAAGAGCAACTCGGTCGCCGCATACACTATTCTCAGAATGACTTGGTT
GAGTACTCACCAGTCACAGAAAAGCATCTTACGGATGGCATGACAGTAAGAGAATTATGCAGTGCTGCCA
TAACCATGAGTGATAACACTGCGGCCAACTTACTTCTGACAACGATCGGAGGACCGAAGGAGCTAACCGC
TTTTTTGCACAACATGGGGGATCATGTAACTCGCCTTGATCGTTGGGAACCGGAGCTGAATGAAGCCATA
CCAAACGACGAGCGTGACACCACGATGCCTGTAGCAATGGCAACAACGTTGCGCAAACTATTAACTGGCG
AACTACTTACTCTAGCTTCCCGGCAACAATTAATAGACTGGATGGAGGCGGATAAAGTTGCAGGACCACT
TCTGCGCTCGGCCCTTCCGGCTGGCTGGTTTATTGCTGATAAATCTGGAGCCGGTGAGCGTGGGTCTCGC
GGTATCATTGCAGCACTGGGGCCAGATGGTAAGCCCTCCCGTATCGTAGTTATCTACACGACGGGGAGTC
AGGCAACTATGGATGAACGAAATAGACAGATCGCTGAGATAGGTGCCTCACTGATTAAGCATTGGTAACT
GTCAGACCAAGTTTACTCATATATACTTTAGATTGATTTAAAACTTCATTTTTAATTTAAAAGGATCTAG
GTGAAGATCCTTTTTGATAATCTCATGACCAAAATCCCTTAACGTGAGTTTTCGTTCCACTGAGCGTCAG
ACCCCGTAGAAAAGATCAAAGGATCTTCTTGAGATCCTTTTTTTCTGCGCGTAATCTGCTGCTTGCAAAC
AAAAAAACCACCGCTACCAGCGGTGGTTTGTTTGCCGGATCAAGAGCTACCAACTCTTTTTCCGAAGGTA
ACTGGCTTCAGCAGAGCGCAGATACCAAATACTGTTCTTCTAGTGTAGCCGTAGTTAGGCCACCACTTCA
AGAACTCTGTAGCACCGCCTACATACCTCGCTCTGCTAATCCTGTTACCAGTGGCTGCTGCCAGTGGCGA
TAAGTCGTGTCTTACCGGGTTGGACTCAAGACGATAGTTACCGGATAAGGCGCAGCGGTCGGGCTGAACG
GGGGGTTCGTGCACACAGCCCAGCTTGGAGCGAACGACCTACACCGAACTGAGATACCTACAGCGTGAGC
TATGAGAAAGCGCCACGCTTCCCGAAGGGAGAAAGGCGGACAGGTATCCGGTAAGCGGCAGGGTCGGAAC
AGGAGAGCGCACGAGGGAGCTTCCAGGGGGAAACGCCTGGTATCTTTATAGTCCTGTCGGGTTTCGCCAC
CTCTGACTTGAGCGTCGATTTTTGTGATGCTCGTCAGGGGGGCGGAGCCTATGGAAAAACGCCAGCAACG
CGGCCTTTTTACGGTTCCTGGCCTTTTGCTGGCCTTTTGCTCACATGTTCTTTCCTGCGTTATCCCCTGA
TTCTGTGGATAACCGTATTACCGCCTTTGAGTGAGCTGATACCGCTCGCCGCAGCCGAACGACCGAGCGC
AGCGAGTCAGTGAGCGAGGAAGCGGAAGAGCGCCCAATACGCAAACCGCCTCTCCCCGCGCGTTGGCCGA
TTCATTAATGCAGCGGATCCAGACATGATAAGATACATTGATGAGTTTGGACAAACCACAACTAGAATGC
AGTGAAAAAAATGCTTTATTTGTGAAATTTGTGATGCTATTGCTTTATTTGTAACCATTATAAGCTGCAA
TAAACAAGTTAGCTTTTTGCAAAAGCCTAGGCCTCCAAAAAAGCCTCCTCACTACTTCTGGAATAGCTCA
GAGGCCGAGGCGGCCTCGGCCTCTGCATAAATAAAAAAAATTAGTCAGCCATGGGGCGGAGAATGGGCGG
AACTGGGCGGAGTTAGGGGCGGGATGGGCGGAGTTAGGGGCGGGACTATGGTTGCTGACTAATTGAGATG
CGGATCCGCTGGCACGACAGGTTTCCCGACTGGAAAGCGGGCAGTGAGCGCAACGCAATTAATGTGAGTT
AGCTCACTCATTAGGCACCCCAGGCTTTACACTTTATGCTTCCGGCTCGTATGTTGTGTGGAATTGTGAG
CGGATAACAATTTCACACAGGAAACAGCTATGACCATGATTACGCCAAGCTTGGGCTGCAGGTCGAGGGA
TCTCCATAAGAGAAGAGGGACAGCTATGACTGGGAGTAGTCAGGAGAGGAGGAAAAATCTGGCTAGTAAA
ACATGTAAGGAAAATTTTAGGGATGTTAAAGAAAAAAATAACACAAAACAAAATAT
Features (pLannotate 1.2.2; 29 found; start..end, strand, type, name):
    199..254     -  polyA_signal   β-globin poly(A) signal: rabbit β-globin polyadenylation signal (Gil and Proudfoot, 1987)
    340..475     -  LTR            3' LTR (ΔU3) (fragment): self-inactivating 3' long terminal repeat (LTR) from HIV-1
    477..545     -  CDS            nef (fragment): NEF_HV1Z2 - Experimental evidence at protein level: Swiss-Prot protein existence level 1. Extracellular Nef protein targets CD4(+) T-lymphocytes for apoptosis by interacting with CXCR4 surface receptors. From Human immunodeficiency virus type 1 group M subtype D (isolate Z2/CDC-Z34) (HIV-1).
    586..756     -  CDS            PAX5 (fragment): PAX5_HUMAN - Experimental evidence at protein level: Swiss-Prot protein existence level 1. (Microbial infection) Plays an essential role in the maintenance of Epstein-Barr virus genome copy number within the host cell by promoting EBNA1/oriP-dependent binding and transcription (PubMed:31941781). Participates also in the inhibition of lytic EBV reactivation by modulating viral BZLF1 activity (PubMed:23678172). From Homo sapiens (Human).
    799..1515    -  CDS            mEGFP: mEGFP is a basic (constitutively fluorescent) green fluorescent protein published in 2002, derived from Aequorea victoria. It has moderate acid sensitivity.
   1529..1566    -  misc_feature   MCS (fragment): multiple cloning site
   1565..1581    -  promoter       tight TRE promoter (fragment): Tet-responsive promoter PTight, consisting of seven tet operator sequences followed by the minimal CMV promoter
   1597..1800    -  promoter       CMV promoter: human cytomegalovirus (CMV) immediate early promoter
   1801..2104    -  enhancer       CMV enhancer: human cytomegalovirus immediate early enhancer
   2172..2188    -  misc_feature   MCS (fragment): multiple cloning site
   2188..2213    -  CDS            Rev (fragment): human immunodeficiency virus 1 (HIV-1) Rev protein; rev; enhances nuclear export of unspliced and incompletely spliced viral mRNAs
   2590..2823    -  misc_feature   RRE: The Rev response element (RRE) of HIV-1 allows for Rev-dependent mRNA export from the nucleus to the cytoplasm.
   2957..3040    -  CDS            vif (fragment): VIF_HV1BR - Experimental evidence at protein level: Swiss-Prot protein existence level 1. Counteracts the innate antiviral activity of host APOBEC3F and APOBEC3G. Forms a complex with host APOBEC3F and APOBEC3G thus preventing the entry of these lethally hypermutating enzymes into progeny virions. Recruits an active E3 ubiquitin ligase complex composed of elongin BC, CUL5, and RBX2 to induce polyubiquitination of APOBEC3G and APOBEC3F. In turn, they are directed to the 26S proteasome for degradation. Vif interaction with APOBEC3G also blocks its cytidine deaminase activity in a proteasome-inde
   3183..3300    -  misc_feature   cPPT/CTS: central polypurine tract and central termination sequence of HIV-1
   3449..3808    -  CDS            HIV-1 gag (fragment): gag protein from human immunodeficiency virus 1; gag
   3792..3917    -  misc_feature   HIV-1 Ψ: packaging signal of human immunodeficiency virus type 1
   3964..4221    -  LTR            5' LTR (truncated): truncated 5' long terminal repeat (LTR) from HIV-1
   4223..4602    -  enhancer       CMV enhancer: human cytomegalovirus immediate early enhancer
   4633..4737    +  promoter       AmpR promoter: bla
   4738..5598    +  CDS            AmpR: β-lactamase; bla; confers resistance to ampicillin, carbenicillin, and related antibiotics
   5769..6357    +  rep_origin     ori: high-copy-number ColE1/pMB1/pBR322/pUC origin of replication
   6540..6594    +  CDS            lacI (fragment): lac repressor; lacI; The lac repressor binds to the lac operator to inhibit transcription in E. coli. This inhibition can be relieved by adding lactose or isopropyl-β-D-thiogalactopyranoside (IPTG).
   6596..6730    -  polyA_signal   SV40 poly(A) signal: SV40 polyadenylation signal
   6750..6885    -  rep_origin     SV40 ori: SV40 origin of replication
   6909..6931    -  promoter       SV40 promoter (fragment): SV40 enhancer and early promoter
   6938..6977    +  CDS            lacI (fragment): lac repressor; lacI; The lac repressor binds to the lac operator to inhibit transcription in E. coli. This inhibition can be relieved by adding lactose or isopropyl-β-D-thiogalactopyranoside (IPTG).
   6990..7011    +  protein_bind   CAP binding site: CAP binding activates transcription in the presence of cAMP. E. coli catabolite activator protein
   7026..7056    +  promoter       lac promoter: promoter for the E. coli lac operon
   7064..7080    +  protein_bind   lac operator: The lac repressor binds to the lac operator to inhibit transcription in E. coli. This inhibition can be relieved by adding lactose or isopropyl-β-D-thiogalactopyranoside (IPTG). lac repressor encoded by lacI
