[The description below was written by a language model from this plasmid's Addgene catalogue record and pLannotate feature annotations shown in this document.]
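Description:
CL20_mEGFP_FOidr_132 is a mammalian expression plasmid built on the CL20 backbone. Although it is catalogued simply as a mammalian expression vector, the feature table shows the architecture of a self-inactivating HIV-1 lentiviral transfer vector. A CMV enhancer is fused to a truncated 5' LTR, which would drive genomic RNA production in packaging cells. This is followed by the Ψ packaging signal with a gag fragment, the cPPT/CTS, the Rev response element, and a ΔU3 3' LTR followed by a rabbit β-globin polyadenylation signal. Short annotated fragments of vif, rev and nef appear to be residual viral sequence rather than functional genes. In bacteria the plasmid is maintained through a high-copy ColE1/pUC-type origin and selected with ampicillin via the β-lactamase gene. The backbone also carries an SV40 origin and poly(A) signal along with remnants of the lac promoter and operator region.

The payload sits between the RRE and the 3' LTR. An internal CMV enhancer/promoter drives monomeric EGFP fused at the N terminus of FOidr_132. This insert is an unmutated intrinsically disordered region from the human oncogenic fusion protein PAX5_BZW1, and the depositor's comment suggests it spans residues 247–308 of that fusion. The annotation recognises most of the insert as a PAX5 fragment and does not call a BZW1-derived portion separately. No mammalian selection marker is annotated, so mEGFP fluorescence is the means of identifying expressing cells. The construct is intended to express the fluorescently tagged IDR in mammalian cells. The associated publication concerns protein condensate formation and its links to RNA biology, which fits with imaging the localisation and behaviour of this region in cells.
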