Addgene plasmid #244684: CL20_mEGFP_FOidr_132
Purpose: Express mEGFP-tagged intrinsically disordered protein (IDR), FOidr_132, derived from human fusion protein PAX5_BZW1
Depositing lab: Richard Kriwacki. Depositing organization: St. Jude Children's Research Hospital. Publication: Proteome-wide computational analyses reveal links between protein condensate formation and RNA biology. Maiti S, Tripathi S, Baggett DW, Phillips AH, Park CG, Wang J, Wahiduzzaman, Freyaldenhoven WT, Kinger S, Pioso BJ, Bollinger JC, Somjee R, Lang B, Babu MM, Kriwacki RW. Sci Adv. 2025 Dec 5;11(49):eady1420. doi: 10.1126/sciadv.ady1420. Epub 2025 Dec 3. PubMed 41337585.
Backbone
  Vector backbone: CL20
  Vector type: Mammalian Expression
Growth in bacteria
  Bacterial resistance: Ampicillin, 100 μg/mL
  Growth temperature: 37°C
  Growth strain: NEB Stable
  Copy number: High Copy
Gene/Insert
  Gene/Insert name: FOidr_132
  Species: H. sapiens (human)
  Mutation: Unmutated
  Tag / fusion protein: monomeric EGFP (N terminal on insert)
  Cloning method: Restriction Enzyme; 5′ cloning site Unknown (unknown if destroyed)
Terms and licenses: Academic/Nonprofit Terms; Industry Terms: Not Available to Industry
Depositor comments: PAX5_BZW1_247_308
How to cite: CL20_mEGFP_FOidr_132 was a gift from Richard Kriwacki (Addgene plasmid # 244684 ; http://n2t.net/addgene:244684 ; RRID:Addgene_244684)
